>Addgene plasmid #46321 | pSCT-GAL93-PSPC1 | addgene partial sequence | sequence record 66423 | CMV-F 5'-CGCAAATGGGCGGTAGGCGTG-3'
GTGAACCGTCAGATCGCCTGGTAATACGACTCACTATAGGGACGGATCTAAGCTTGAAGCAAGCCTCCTG
AAAGATGAAGCTACTGTCTTCTATCGAACAAGCATGCGATATTTGCCGACTTAAAAAGCTCAAGTGCTCC
AAAGAAAAACCGAAGTGCGCCAAGTGTCTGAAGAACAACTGGGAGTGTCGCTACTCTCCCAAAACCAAAA
GGTCTCCGCTGACTAGGGCACATCTGACAGAAGTGGAATCAAGGCTAGAAAGACTGGAACAGCTATTTCT
ACTGATTTTTCCTCGAGAAGACCTTGACATGATTTTGAAAATGGATTCTTTACAGGATATAAAAGCATTG
TTGGGTACCCCTGCAGGATCAACAAGTTTGTACAAAAAAGCAGGCTTCGAAGGAGATAGAACCATGGCGC
TCGCTCTTGCCGGGGAGCCGGCACCGCCCGCGCCCGCGCCTCCAGAGGACCACCCGGACGAGGAGATGGG
GTTCACTATCGACATCAAGAGTTTCCTCAAGCCGGGCGAGAAGACGTACACGCAGCGCTGCTGCCTCTTC
GTGGGAAATCTGCCCACCGACATCACGGAGGAGGACTTCAAGAGGCTCTTCGAACGCTATGGCGAGCCCA
GCGAAGTCTTCATCAACCGGGACCGTGGCTTCGGCTTCATCCGCTTGGAATCCAGAACCCTGGCTGAAAT
TGCAAAAGCAGAGCTGGACGGCACCATTCTCAAGAGCAGACCTCTACGGATTCGCTTCGCTACACATGGA
GCAGCCTTGACTGTCAAGAACCTTTCT
