>Addgene plasmid #46321 | pSCT-GAL93-PSPC1 | addgene partial sequence | sequence record 67174 | V5-Rev 5'-ACCGAGGAGAGGGTTAGGGAT-3'
GATCAACCACTTTGTACAAGAAAGCTGGGTCTCAGCCACATTTTCTTTTATCACCATTTTCCATGTAGTT
TGGCTTAAAGCCCTCTTGCTGTCGCCTCAGTTCCTCCTGTTCTCTGTGTCGGATCATTTCTTCCTCACGC
CGCCGATGCTCCTCTTCATGTCTTAGTTGTATTTGCTTCCGTTTTTGCAACTCTTGGTTTCTGAGTTCTT
CCAAGCGTCTGAGTTCTTCTTGACGCCTCATTAGATCTTGCCTCATTAGCATTAATTGGTGTTCATGCCT
AGCTGCTTCCATTTCTGCCTCCAGTTTCTCTTTGGCTTCTCTGATGTTTCTATCAACCTGCTCACGCTGC
TGCTTTTCCATTTCATCAAGAGCCTTCCATCGAGATGCATACTCAAATTCAAATGTCCCAGGTTGAGCAA
AACGTGGTGGTTGTTCTCTTTCCTTATGATATTGTTGAGTTTTCTGCATCAGCTTCTCTGGCAAGCCATC
TTCATCATCAAACTGCTCCATGGGTTCCACAATGACTGGACGAGGGGTCGTTGTTAGCAAGAATGCCCCA
TCACCACATCTTTCCAGAGCCTTTCGTGCAGGAGGTTTTGCTGCAAACTCTACAAAACCTTTTCCTGTAG
CTCTACCGCGATCATCCACAACCACAACAGCTTTCTCTACTGGACCAAACTGAGAAAATGCTTGCTCTAG
CAGCTCATTGGAAACAACTGGAGAAAGGTTCTTGACAGTCAAGGCTGCTCCATGTGTAGCGAAGCGAATC
CGTAGAGGTCTGCTCTTGAGAATGGTGCCGTCCAGCTCT
