[The description below was written by a language model from this plasmid's Addgene catalogue record.]
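Description:
pSCT-GAL93-PSPC1 is a mammalian expression plasmid of about 6.4 kb, made by Gateway recombination of a human PSPC1 (paraspeckle protein 1, also called PSP1) coding insert of roughly 1.1 kb into the destination vector pSCT-GAL93-DEST. It is maintained in E. coli as a high-copy plasmid under ampicillin selection. The record does not name the bacterial origin of replication or any mammalian selection marker, and no feature table is provided, so the finer layout of the backbone cannot be described here.

Expression of the insert in mammalian cells is driven by the CMV promoter, a strong constitutive viral promoter suited to transient transfection. The backbone name suggests that the destination vector supplies an N-terminal GAL4 DNA-binding domain fragment, so that PSPC1 would be produced as a GAL4 fusion. The catalogue fields do not state this explicitly, however, so it should be treated as an inference from the name. The vector also carries a His tag downstream of the cloning site, but the depositor notes that a stop codon precedes it, so the expressed protein will not be His-tagged.

The associated publication concerns the distinct roles of DBHS family members, of which PSPC1 is one, in the circadian transcriptional feedback loop. A plausible use consistent with that context is tethering PSPC1 to a reporter promoter in cultured mammalian cells to test its effect on transcription, although the record does not specify the assay.
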