Addgene plasmid #46321: pSCT-GAL93-PSPC1
Depositing lab: Steven Brown. Depositing organization: University of Zurich. Publication: Distinct roles of DBHS family members in the circadian transcriptional feedback loop. Kowalska E, Ripperger JA, Muheim C, Maier B, Kurihara Y, Fox AH, Kramer A, Brown SA. Mol Cell Biol. 2012 Nov;32(22):4585-94. doi: 10.1128/MCB.00334-12. Epub 2012 Sep 10. PubMed 22966205.
Backbone
  Vector backbone: pSCT-GAL93-DEST
  Backbone manufacturer: Brown lab (Addgene plasmid 46339)
  Total vector size (bp): 6359
  Vector type: Mammalian Expression
Growth in bacteria
  Bacterial resistance: Ampicillin, 100 μg/mL
  Growth temperature: 37°C
  Growth strain: DH5alpha
  Copy number: High Copy
Gene/Insert
  Gene/Insert name: PSPC1 (alt name: paraspeckle protein 1)
  Species: H. sapiens (human)
  Insert size (bp): 1075
  Entrez Gene: PSPC1 (a.k.a. PSP1)
  Promoter: CMV
  Cloning method: Gateway Cloning
  Sequencing primers: 5′ CMV-F
Terms and licenses: Academic/Nonprofit Terms; Industry Terms: Not Available to Industry
Depositor comments: There is a stop codon before HIS tag in the vector.
How to cite: pSCT-GAL93-PSPC1 was a gift from Steven Brown (Addgene plasmid # 46321 ; http://n2t.net/addgene:46321 ; RRID:Addgene_46321)
